Addgene plasmid #82447: p.UTA.3.0 Empty
Purpose: (Empty Backbone) [Edit] Dual Fluorescent endogenous miRNA sensor. To insert the complementary region of the 3'UTR of RFP.
Depositing lab: Jens Gruber. Depositing organization: Deutsches Primatenzentrum (DPZ). Publication: Dissecting miRNA gene repression on single cell level with an advanced fluorescent reporter system. Lemus-Diaz N, Boker KO, Rodriguez-Polo I, Mitter M, Preis J, Arlt M, Gruber J. Sci Rep. 2017 Mar 24;7:45197. doi: 10.1038/srep45197. PubMed 28338079.
Backbone
  Vector backbone: psiCHECK™-2 Vector
  Backbone manufacturer: Promega
  Backbone size (bp): 3360
  Vector type: Mammalian Expression, RNAi
Growth in bacteria
  Bacterial resistance: Ampicillin, 100 μg/mL
  Growth temperature: 37°C
  Growth strain: DH5alpha
  Copy number: High Copy
Resource information
  A portion of this plasmid was derived from a plasmid made by: acGFP from pAcGFP1-N1 Clontech and RFP from pLemiR Open Biosystems
Terms and licenses: Academic/Nonprofit Terms; Industry Terms: Not Available to Industry
Depositor comments: Please see the following published protocol for details on plasmid use and data analysis: https://bio-protocol.org/e3000
How to cite: p.UTA.3.0 Empty was a gift from Jens Gruber (Addgene plasmid # 82447 ; http://n2t.net/addgene:82447 ; RRID:Addgene_82447)
