[The description below was written by a language model from this plasmid's Addgene catalogue record and pLannotate feature annotations shown in this document.]
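Description:
p.UTA.3.0 Empty is a mammalian expression plasmid built on the Promega psiCHECK-2 backbone and designed as an empty dual-fluorescent sensor for endogenous microRNA activity. The two luciferase reporters of the parent vector have in effect been replaced by fluorescent proteins: AcGFP1, taken from a Clontech vector, and an RFP taken from pLemiR, which the feature table annotates as TurboRFP. The full sequence is about 5.1 kb. In bacteria it is propagated at high copy through a ColE1/pUC-type origin and selected with ampicillin via the bla promoter and β-lactamase gene.

The plasmid carries two independent mammalian transcription units. In the first, the SV40 enhancer/early promoter is followed by a chimeric β-globin/immunoglobulin intron, which generally improves expression, then a T7 promoter, the TurboRFP coding sequence and a short synthetic polyadenylation signal. The region between the RFP stop codon and this poly(A) signal is the 3'UTR into which the user inserts a sequence complementary to the miRNA of interest; in this empty version no target site is present. In the second unit, the HSV thymidine kinase promoter reads across the plasmid's numbering origin, through a small multiple cloning site fragment, into AcGFP1. An SV40 poly(A) signal, annotated on the opposite strand beside a fragment of large T antigen sequence, lies downstream of AcGFP1.

Because both reporters are delivered on one molecule, GFP acts as an internal control for transfection and expression level. RFP falls relative to GFP when a cellular miRNA binds the inserted target. This ratio allows miRNA-mediated repression to be measured in single cells, consistent with the associated publication.
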