Features (pLannotate 1.2.2; 13 found; start..end, strand, type, name):
     12..30      +  misc_feature   MCS (fragment): multiple cloning site
     32..751     +  CDS            AcGFP1: Aequorea coerulescens GFP mammalian codon-optimized
    802..923     -  polyA_signal   SV40 poly(A) signal: SV40 polyadenylation signal
    946..1014    -  CDS            large T antigen (fragment): large T antigen from SV40 (simian virus 40)
   1056..1160    +  promoter       AmpR promoter: bla
   1161..2021    +  CDS            AmpR: β-lactamase; bla; confers resistance to ampicillin, carbenicillin, and related antibiotics
   2192..2780    +  rep_origin     ori: high-copy-number ColE1/pMB1/pBR322/pUC origin of replication
   2909..3266    +  promoter       SV40 promoter: SV40 enhancer and early promoter
   3336..3468    +  intron         chimeric intron: chimera between introns from human β-globin and immunoglobulin heavy chain genes
   3513..3531    +  promoter       T7 promoter: promoter for bacteriophage T7 RNA polymerase
   3553..4245    +  CDS            TurboRFP: TurboRFP is a basic (constitutively fluorescent) orange fluorescent protein published in 2007, derived from Entacmaea quadricolor. It has low acid sensitivity.
   4294..4342    +  polyA_signal   poly(A) signal: synthetic polyadenylation signal
   4351..5102    +  promoter       HSV TK promoter: herpes simplex virus thymidine kinase promoter
>Addgene plasmid #82447 | p.UTA.3.0 Empty | depositor full sequence | sequence record 165664 | Full plasmid sequence
AACATTAAGAAGGGCCCGGGATCCACCGGTCATGGTGAGCAAGGGCGCCGAGCTGTTCACCGGCATCGTG
CCCATCCTGATCGAGCTGAATGGCGATGTGAATGGCCACAAGTTCAGCGTGAGCGGCGAGGGCGAGGGCG
ATGCCACCTACGGCAAGCTGACCCTGAAGTTCATCTGCACCACCGGCAAGCTGCCTGTGCCCTGGCCCAC
CCTGGTGACCACCCTGAGCTACGGCGTGCAGTGCTTCTCACGCTACCCCGATCACATGAAGCAGCACGAC
TTCTTCAAGAGCGCCATGCCTGAGGGCTACATCCAGGAGCGCACCATCTTCTTCGAGGATGACGGCAACT
ACAAGTCGCGCGCCGAGGTGAAGTTCGAGGGCGATACCCTGGTGAATCGCATCGAGCTGACCGGCACCGA
TTTCAAGGAGGATGGCAACATCCTGGGCAATAAGATGGAGTACAACTACAACGCCCACAATGTGTACATC
ATGACCGACAAGGCCAAGAATGGCATCAAGGTGAACTTCAAGATCCGCCACAACATCGAGGATGGCAGCG
TGCAGCTGGCCGACCACTACCAGCAGAATACCCCCATCGGCGATGGCCCTGTGCTGCTGCCCGATAACCA
CTACCTGTCCACCCAGAGCGCCCTGTCCAAGGACCCCAACGAGAAGCGCGATCACATGATCTACTTCGGC
TTCGTGACCGCCGCCGCCATCACCCACGGCATGGATGAGCTGTACAAGTGAGCTGCCGCGACTCTAGAGT
CGGGGCGGCCGGCCGCTTCGAGCAGACATGATAAGATACATTGATGAGTTTGGACAAACCACAACTAGAA
TGCAGTGAAAAAAATGCTTTATTTGTGAAATTTGTGATGCTATTGCTTTATTTGTAACCATTATAAGCTG
CAATAAACAAGTTAACAACAACAATTGCATTCATTTTATGTTTCAGGTTCAGGGGGAGGTGTGGGAGGTT
TTTTAAAGCAAGTAAAACCTCTACAAATGTGGTAAAATCGATAAGGATCCAGGTGGCACTTTTCGGGGAA
ATGTGCGCGGAACCCCTATTTGTTTATTTTTCTAAATACATTCAAATATGTATCCGCTCATGAGACAATA
ACCCTGATAAATGCTTCAATAATATTGAAAAAGGAAGAGTATGAGTATTCAACATTTCCGTGTCGCCCTT
ATTCCCTTTTTTGCGGCATTTTGCCTTCCTGTTTTTGCTCACCCAGAAACGCTGGTGAAAGTAAAAGATG
CTGAAGATCAGTTGGGTGCACGAGTGGGTTACATCGAACTGGATCTCAACAGCGGTAAGATCCTTGAGAG
TTTTCGCCCCGAAGAACGTTTTCCAATGATGAGCACTTTTAAAGTTCTGCTATGTGGCGCGGTATTATCC
CGTATTGACGCCGGGCAAGAGCAACTCGGTCGCCGCATACACTATTCTCAGAATGACTTGGTTGAGTACT
CACCAGTCACAGAAAAGCATCTTACGGATGGCATGACAGTAAGAGAATTATGCAGTGCTGCCATAACCAT
GAGTGATAACACTGCGGCCAACTTACTTCTGACAACGATCGGAGGACCGAAGGAGCTAACCGCTTTTTTG
CACAACATGGGGGATCATGTAACTCGCCTTGATCGTTGGGAACCGGAGCTGAATGAAGCCATACCAAACG
ACGAGCGTGACACCACGATGCCTGTAGCAATGGCAACAACGTTGCGCAAACTATTAACTGGCGAACTACT
TACTCTAGCTTCCCGGCAACAATTAATAGACTGGATGGAGGCGGATAAAGTTGCAGGACCACTTCTGCGC
TCGGCCCTTCCGGCTGGCTGGTTTATTGCTGATAAATCTGGAGCCGGTGAGCGTGGGTCTCGCGGTATCA
TTGCAGCACTGGGGCCAGATGGTAAGCCCTCCCGTATCGTAGTTATCTACACGACGGGGAGTCAGGCAAC
TATGGATGAACGAAATAGACAGATCGCTGAGATAGGTGCCTCACTGATTAAGCATTGGTAACTGTCAGAC
CAAGTTTACTCATATATACTTTAGATTGATTTAAAACTTCATTTTTAATTTAAAAGGATCTAGGTGAAGA
TCCTTTTTGATAATCTCATGACCAAAATCCCTTAACGTGAGTTTTCGTTCCACTGAGCGTCAGACCCCGT
AGAAAAGATCAAAGGATCTTCTTGAGATCCTTTTTTTCTGCGCGTAATCTGCTGCTTGCAAACAAAAAAA
CCACCGCTACCAGCGGTGGTTTGTTTGCCGGATCAAGAGCTACCAACTCTTTTTCCGAAGGTAACTGGCT
TCAGCAGAGCGCAGATACCAAATACTGTTCTTCTAGTGTAGCCGTAGTTAGGCCACCACTTCAAGAACTC
TGTAGCACCGCCTACATACCTCGCTCTGCTAATCCTGTTACCAGTGGCTGCTGCCAGTGGCGATAAGTCG
TGTCTTACCGGGTTGGACTCAAGACGATAGTTACCGGATAAGGCGCAGCGGTCGGGCTGAACGGGGGGTT
CGTGCACACAGCCCAGCTTGGAGCGAACGACCTACACCGAACTGAGATACCTACAGCGTGAGCTATGAGA
AAGCGCCACGCTTCCCGAAGGGAGAAAGGCGGACAGGTATCCGGTAAGCGGCAGGGTCGGAACAGGAGAG
CGCACGAGGGAGCTTCCAGGGGGAAACGCCTGGTATCTTTATAGTCCTGTCGGGTTTCGCCACCTCTGAC
TTGAGCGTCGATTTTTGTGATGCTCGTCAGGGGGGCGGAGCCTATGGAAAAACGCCAGCAACGCGGCCTT
TTTACGGTTCCTGGCCTTTTGCTGGCCTTTTGCTCACATGGCTCGACAGATCTGCGCAGCACCATGGCCT
GAAATAACCTCTGAAAGAGGAACTTGGTTAGGTACCTTCTGAGGCGGAAAGAACCAGCTGTGGAATGTGT
GTCAGTTAGGGTGTGGAAAGTCCCCAGGCTCCCCAGCAGGCAGAAGTATGCAAAGCATGCATCTCAATTA
GTCAGCAACCAGGTGTGGAAAGTCCCCAGGCTCCCCAGCAGGCAGAAGTATGCAAAGCATGCATCTCAAT
TAGTCAGCAACCATAGTCCCGCCCCTAACTCCGCCCATCCCGCCCCTAACTCCGCCCAGTTCCGCCCATT
CTCCGCCCCATGGCTGACTAATTTTTTTTATTTATGCAGAGGCCGAGGCCGCCTCGGCCTCTGAGCTATT
CCAGAAGTAGTGAGGAGGCTTTTTTGGAGGCCTAGGCTTTTGCAAAAAGCTTGATTCTTCTGACACAACA
GTCTCGAACTTAAGCTGCAGAAGTTGGTCGTGAGGCACTGGGCAGGTAAGTATCAAGGTTACAAGACAGG
TTTAAGGAGACCAATAGAAACTGGGCTTGTCGAGACAGAGAAGACTCTTGCGTTTCTGATAGGCACCTAT
TGGTCTTACTGACATCCACTTTGCCTTTCTCTCCACAGGTGTCCACTCCCAGTTCAATTACAGCTCTTAA
GGCTAGAGTACTTAATACGACTCACTATAGGCTAGCGCTACCGGTCGCCACCATGAGCGAGCTGATCAAG
GAGAACATGCACATGAAGCTGTACATGGAGGGCACCGTGAACAACCACCACTTCAAGTGCACATCCGAGG
GCGAAGGCAAGCCCTACGAGGGCACCCAGACCATGAAGATCAAGGTGGTCGAGGGCGGCCCTCTCCCCTT
CGCCTTCGACATCCTGGCTACCAGCTTCATGTACGGCAGCAAAGCCTTCATCAACCACACCCAGGGCATC
CCCGACTTCTTTAAGCAGTCCTTCCCTGAGGGCTTCACATGGGAGAGAATCACCACATACGAAGACGGGG
GCGTGCTGACCGCTACCCAGGACACCAGCTTCCAGAACGGCTGCATCATCTACAACGTCAAGATCAACGG
GGTGAACTTCCCATCCAACGGCCCTGTGATGCAGAAGAAAACACGCGGCTGGGAGGCCAACACCGAGATG
CTGTACCCCGCTGACGGCGGCCTGAGAGGCCACAGCCAGATGGCCCTGAAGCTCGTGGGCGGGGGCTACC
TGCACTGCTCCTTCAAGACCACATACAGATCCAAGAAACCCGCTAAGAACCTCAAGATGCCCGGCTTCCA
CTTCGTGGACCACAGACTGGAAAGAATCAAGGAGGCCGACAAAGAGACCTACGTCGAGCAGCACGAGATG
GCTGTGGCCAAGTACTGCGACCTCCCTAGCAAACTGGGGCACAGATAACTCGAGCCCGGGAATTCGTTTA
AACCTAGAGCGGCCGCTGGCCGCAATAAAATATCTTTATTTTCATTACATCTGTGTGTTGGTTTTTTGTG
TGAGGATCTAAATGAGTCTTCGGACCTCGCGGGGGCCGCTTAAGCGGTGGTTAGGGTTTGTCTGACGCGG
GGGGAGGGGGAAGGAACGAAACACTCTCATTCGGAGGCGGCTCGGGGTTTGGTCTTGGTGGCCACGGGCA
CGCAGAAGAGCGCCGCGATCCTCTTAAGCACCCCCCCGCCCTCCGTGGAGGCGGGGGTTTGGTCGGCGGG
TGGTAACTGGCGGGCCGCTGACTCGGGCGGGTCGCGCGCCCCAGAGTGTGACCTTTTCGGTCTGCTCGCA
GACCCCCGGGCGGCGCCGCCGCGGCGGCGACGGGCTCGCTGGGTCCTAGGCTCCATGGGGACCGTATACG
TGGACAGGCTCTGGAGCATCCGCACGACTGCGGTGATATTACCGGAGACCTTCTGCGGGACGAGCCGGGT
CACGCGGCTGACGCGGAGCGTCCGTTGGGCGACAAACACCAGGACGGGGCACAGGTACACTATCTTGTCA
CCCGGAGGCGCGAGGGACTGCAGGAGCTTCAGGGAGTGGCGCAGCTGCTTCATCCCCGTGGCCCGTTGCT
CGCGTTTGCTGGCGGTGTCCCCGGAAGAAATATATTTGCATGTCTTTAGTTCTATGATGACACAAACCCC
GCCCAGCGTCTTGTCATTGGCGAATTCGAACACGCAGATGCAGTCGGGGCGGCGCGGTCCCAGGTCCACT
TCGCATATTAAGGTGACGCGTGTGGCCTCGAACACCGAGCGACCCTGCAGCGACCCGCTTAAAAGCTTGG
CATTCCGGTACTGTTGGTAAAGCCCTAAG
