>Addgene plasmid #82447 | p.UTA.3.0 Empty | addgene partial sequence | sequence record 165426 | HSV-TK-proF 5'-CCAGGTCCACTTCGCATATT-3'
GAGCGACCCTGCAGCGACCCGCTTAAAAGCTTGGCATTCCGGTACTGTTGGTAAAGCCCTAAGAACATTA
AGAAGGGCCCGGGATCCACCGGTCATGGTGAGCAAGGGCGCCGAGCTGTTCACCGGCATCGTGCCCATCC
TGATCGAGCTGAATGGCGATGTGAATGGCCACAAGTTCAGCGTGAGCGGCGAGGGCGAGGGCGATGCCAC
CTACGGCAAGCTGACCCTGAAGTTCATCTGCACCACCGGCAAGCTGCCTGTGCCCTGGCCCACCCTGGTG
ACCACCCTGAGCTACGGCGTGCAGTGCTTCTCACGCTACCCCGATCACATGAAGCAGCACGACTTCTTCA
AGAGCGCCATGCCTGAGGGCTACATCCAGGAGCGCACCATCTTCTTCGAGGATGACGGCAACTACAAGTC
GCGCGCCGAGGTGAAGTTCGAGGGCGATACCCTGGTGAATCGCATCGAGCTGACCGGCACCGATTTCAAG
GAGGATGGCAACATCCTGGGCAATAAGATGGAGTACAACTACAACGCCCACAATGTGTACATCATGACCG
ACAAGGCCAAGAATGGCATCAAGGTGAACTTCAAGATCCGCCACAACATCGAGGATGGCAGCGTGCAGCT
GGCCGACCACTACCAGCAGAATACCCCCATCGGCGATGGCCCTGTGCTGCTGCCCGATAACCACTACCTG
TCCACCCAGAGCGCCCTGTCCAAGGACCCCAACGAGAAGCGCGATCACATGATCTACTTCGGCTTCGTGA
CCGCCGCCGCCATCACCCACGGCATGGATGAGCTGTACAAGTGAGCTGCCGCGACTCTAGAGTCGGGGCG
GCCGGCCGCTTCGAGCAGACATGATAAGATACATTGATGAGTTTGGACAAACCACAACTAGAATGCAGTG
AAAAAAATGCTTTATTTGTGAAATTTGTGATGCTATTGCTTTATTTGTAACCATTATAAGCTGCAATAAA
CAAGTTAACAACAACAATTGCATTCATTTTATGTTTC
