>Addgene plasmid #82447 | p.UTA.3.0 Empty | addgene partial sequence | sequence record 165427 | psiCHECK2-R 5'-CGAGGTCCGAAGACTCATTT-3'
ATGTAATGAAAATAAAGATATTTTATTGCGGCCAGCGGCCGCTCTAGGTTTAAACGAATTCCCGGGCTCG
AGTTATCTGTGCCCCAGTTTGCTAGGGAGGTCGCAGTACTTGGCCACAGCCATCTCGTGCTGCTCGACGT
AGGTCTCTTTGTCGGCCTCCTTGATTCTTTCCAGTCTGTGGTCCACGAAGTGGAAGCCGGGCATCTTGAG
GTTCTTAGCGGGTTTCTTGGATCTGTATGTGGTCTTGAAGGAGCAGTGCAGGTAGCCCCCGCCCACGAGC
TTCAGGGCCATCTGGCTGTGGCCTCTCAGGCCGCCGTCAGCGGGGTACAGCATCTCGGTGTTGGCCTCCC
AGCCGCGTGTTTTCTTCTGCATCACAGGGCCGTTGGATGGGAAGTTCACCCCGTTGATCTTGACGTTGTA
GATGATGCAGCCGTTCTGGAAGCTGGTGTCCTGGGTAGCGGTCAGCACGCCCCCGTCTTCGTATGTGGTG
ATTCTCTCCCATGTGAAGCCCTCAGGGAAGGACTGCTTAAAGAAGTCGGGGATGCCCTGGGTGTGGTTGA
TGAAGGCTTTGCTGCCGTACATGAAGCTGGTAGCCAGGATGTCGAAGGCGAAGGGGAGAGGGCCGCCCTC
GACCACCTTGATCTTCATGGTCTGGGTGCCCTCGTAGGGCTTGCCTTCGCCCTCGGATGTGCACTTGAAG
TGGTGGTTGTTCACGGTGCCCTCCATGTACAGCTTCATGTGCATGTTCTCCTTGATCAGCTCGCTCATGG
TGGCGACCGGTAGCGCTAGCCTATAGTGAGTCGTATTAAGTACTCTAGCCTTAAGAGCTGTAATTGAACT
GGGAGTGGACACCTGTGGAGAGAAAGGCAAAGTGGATGTCAGTAAGACCAATAGGTGCCTATCAGAAACG
CAAGAGTCTTCTCTGTCTCGACAAGCCCAGTTTCTATTGGTCTCCTTAAACCTG
